Addgene plasmid #214369: pcDNA3.1-Bsd-mEGFP
Depositing lab: Bertrand Collet.
Backbone
  Vector backbone: pcDNA3.1-(-)-Bsd
  Vector type: Mammalian Expression
  Selectable markers: Blasticidin
Growth in bacteria
  Bacterial resistance: Ampicillin, 100 μg/mL
  Growth temperature: 37°C
  Growth strain: DH5alpha
  Copy number: High Copy
Gene/Insert
  Gene/Insert name: mEGFP
  Species: Aequorea victoria
  Promoter: CMV
  Cloning method: Restriction Enzyme; 5′ cloning site Unknown (unknown if destroyed); 3′ cloning site Unknown (unknown if destroyed)
  Sequencing primers: 5′ GGCTAACTAGAGAACCCACTG; 3′ GGCAACTAGAAGGCACAGTC
Terms and licenses: Academic/Nonprofit Terms; Industry Terms: Not Available to Industry
How to cite: pcDNA3.1-Bsd-mEGFP was a gift from Bertrand Collet (Addgene plasmid # 214369 ; http://n2t.net/addgene:214369 ; RRID:Addgene_214369)
