[The description below was written by a language model from this plasmid's Addgene catalogue record and pLannotate feature annotations shown in this document.]
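Description:
pcDNA3.1-Bsd-mEGFP is a 5,684-nt mammalian expression plasmid built on a pcDNA3.1(-) backbone that carries a blasticidin selection cassette. In bacteria it is maintained at high copy through a ColE1/pUC-type origin and selected with ampicillin via the β-lactamase gene and its native promoter. An f1 phage origin is also present, which in principle allows single-stranded DNA production. Short lac promoter/operator, CAP site, lacI and bom fragments appear to be backbone remnants with no stated function.

The payload is mEGFP, the mammalian codon-optimised enhanced GFP from Aequorea victoria carrying the monomerising A206K mutation, which reduces the weak tendency of GFP to dimerise. It is driven by the human cytomegalovirus immediate-early enhancer and promoter and terminated by the bovine growth hormone polyadenylation signal. A T7 promoter lies between the CMV promoter and the coding sequence and could support in vitro transcription. The table shows no tag or fusion partner, so the protein appears to be expressed as free fluorescent protein. A second cassette places the Aspergillus terreus blasticidin S deaminase gene under the SV40 enhancer/early promoter with an SV40 poly(A) signal, allowing blasticidin selection of stably transfected cells. The small bleomycin-resistance fragment after BSD is probably left over from replacement of an earlier marker, and the very short hit annotated as an HIV-1 LTR fragment is most likely just a sequence similarity, not a functional viral element.

The record does not state a specific purpose or the restriction sites used for cloning. The design suits constitutive green fluorescent labelling of transfected cells, use as a transfection or fluorescence control, and generation of blasticidin-resistant mEGFP-expressing cell lines.
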