Features (pLannotate 1.2.2; 20 found; start..end, strand, type, name):
     49..101     -  misc_feature   bom (fragment): basis of mobility region from pBR322
    256..635     +  enhancer       CMV enhancer: human cytomegalovirus immediate early enhancer
    636..839     +  promoter       CMV promoter: human cytomegalovirus (CMV) immediate early promoter
    835..868     +  LTR            5' LTR (truncated) (fragment): truncated 5' long terminal repeat (LTR) from HIV-1
    884..902     +  promoter       T7 promoter: promoter for bacteriophage T7 RNA polymerase
    948..1661    +  CDS            mEGFP: enhanced GFP with monomerizing A206K mutation (Zacharias et al., 2002) mammalian codon-optimized
   1745..1969    +  polyA_signal   bGH poly(A) signal: bovine growth hormone polyadenylation signal
   1973..1994    +  promoter       SV40 promoter (fragment): SV40 enhancer and early promoter
   2015..2373    +  rep_origin     f1 ori (sequence partly withheld): f1 bacteriophage origin of replication; arrow indicates direction of (+) strand synthesis
   2457..2786    +  promoter       SV40 promoter: SV40 enhancer and early promoter
   2842..3240    +  CDS            BSD: blasticidin S deaminase; Aspergillus terreus BSD; confers resistance to blasticidin
   3258..3383    +  CDS            ble (fragment): BLE_KLEPN - Experimental evidence at protein level: Swiss-Prot protein existence level 1. Binding protein with a strong affinity to the bleomycin family of antibiotics. Binds to CL990; an antimitotic-antibiotic compound. From Klebsiella pneumoniae.
   3378..3499    +  polyA_signal   SV40 poly(A) signal: SV40 polyadenylation signal
   3572..3588    -  protein_bind   lac operator: The lac repressor binds to the lac operator to inhibit transcription in E. coli. This inhibition can be relieved by adding lactose or isopropyl-β-D-thiogalactopyranoside (IPTG). lac repressor encoded by lacI
   3596..3626    -  promoter       lac promoter: promoter for the E. coli lac operon
   3641..3662    -  protein_bind   CAP binding site: CAP binding activates transcription in the presence of cAMP. E. coli catabolite activator protein
   3675..3767    -  CDS            lacI (fragment): lac repressor; lacI; The lac repressor binds to the lac operator to inhibit transcription in E. coli. This inhibition can be relieved by adding lactose or isopropyl-β-D-thiogalactopyranoside (IPTG).
   3950..4538    -  rep_origin     ori: high-copy-number ColE1/pMB1/pBR322/pUC origin of replication
   4709..5569    -  CDS            AmpR: β-lactamase; bla; confers resistance to ampicillin, carbenicillin, and related antibiotics
   5570..5674    -  promoter       AmpR promoter: bla
>Addgene plasmid #214369 | pcDNA3.1-Bsd-mEGFP | addgene full sequence | sequence record 423969 | Addgene NGS Result
CGAAAAGTGCCACCTGACGTCGACGGATCGGGAGATCTCCCGATCCCCTATGGTGCACTCTCAGTACAAT
CTGCTCTGATGCCGCATAGTTAAGCCAGTATCTGCTCCCTGCTTGTGTGTTGGAGGTCGCTGAGTAGTGC
GCGAGCAAAATTTAAGCTACAACAAGGCAAGGCTTGACCGACAATTGCATGAAGAATCTGCTTAGGGTTA
GGCGTTTTGCGCTGCTTCGCGATGTACGGGCCAGATATACGCGTTGACATTGATTATTGACTAGTTATTA
ATAGTAATCAATTACGGGGTCATTAGTTCATAGCCCATATATGGAGTTCCGCGTTACATAACTTACGGTA
AATGGCCCGCCTGGCTGACCGCCCAACGACCCCCGCCCATTGACGTCAATAATGACGTATGTTCCCATAG
TAACGCCAATAGGGACTTTCCATTGACGTCAATGGGTGGAGTATTTACGGTAAACTGCCCACTTGGCAGT
ACATCAAGTGTATCATATGCCAAGTACGCCCCCTATTGACGTCAATGACGGTAAATGGCCCGCCTGGCAT
TATGCCCAGTACATGACCTTATGGGACTTTCCTACTTGGCAGTACATCTACGTATTAGTCATCGCTATTA
CCATGGTGATGCGGTTTTGGCAGTACATCAATGGGCGTGGATAGCGGTTTGACTCACGGGGATTTCCAAG
TCTCCACCCCATTGACGTCAATGGGAGTTTGTTTTGGCACCAAAATCAACGGGACTTTCCAAAATGTCGT
AACAACTCCGCCCCATTGACGCAAATGGGCGGTAGGCGTGTACGGTGGGAGGTCTATATAAGCAGAGCTC
TCTGGCTAACTAGAGAACCCACTGCTTACTGGCTTATCGAAATTAATACGACTCACTATAGGGAGACCCA
AGCTGGCTAGCGTTTAAACGGGCCCTCTAGACTCGAGATGGTGAGCAAGGGCGAGCTGTTCACCGGGGTG
GTGCCCATCCTGGTCGAGCTGGACGGCGACGTAAACGGCCACAAGTTCAGCGTGTCCGGCGAGGGCGAGG
GCGATGCCACCTACGGCAAGCTGACCCTGAAGTTCATCTGCACCACCGGCAAGCTGCCCGTGCCCTGGCC
CACCCTCGTGACCACCCTGACCTACGGCGTGCAGTGCTTCAGCCGCTACCCCGACCACATGAAGCAGCAC
GACTTCTTCAAGTCCGCCATGCCCGAAGGCTACGTCCAGGAGCGCACCATCTTCTTCAAGGACGACGGCA
ACTACAAGACCCGCGCCGAGGTGAAGTTCGAGGGCGACACCCTGGTGAACCGCATCGAGCTGAAGGGCAT
CGACTTCAAGGAGGACGGCAACATCCTGGGGCACAAGCTGGAGTACAACTACAACAGCCACAACGTCTAT
ATCATGGCCGACAAGCAGAAGAACGGCATCAAGGTGAACTTCAAGATCCGCCACAACATCGAGGACGGCA
GCGTGCAGCTCGCCGACCACTACCAGCAGAACACCCCCATCGGCGACGGCCCCGTGCTGCTGCCCGACAA
CCACTACCTGAGCACCCAGTCCAAGCTGAGCAAAGACCCCAACGAGAAGCGCGATCACATGGTCCTGAAG
GAGCGCGTGACCGCCGCCGGGATCACTCTCGGCATGGACGAGCTGTACAAGGATATCTGCAGAATTCCAC
CACACTGGACTAGTGGATCCGAGCTCGGTACCAAGCTTAAGTTTAAACCGCTGATCAGCCTCGACTGTGC
CTTCTAGTTGCCAGCCATCTGTTGTTTGCCCCTCCCCCGTGCCTTCCTTGACCCTGGAAGGTGCCACTCC
CACTGTCCTTTCCTAATAAAATGAGGAAATTGCATCGCATTGTCTGAGTAGGTGTCATTCTATTCTGGGG
GGTGGGGTGGGGCAGGACAGCAAGGGGGAGGATTGGGAAGACAATAGCAGGCATGCTGGGGATGCGGTGG
GCTCTATGGCTTCTGAGGCGGAAAGAACCAGCTGGGGCTCTAGGGGGTATCCCC
[124 nt withheld, positions 2015-2138]
C
[91 nt withheld, positions 2140-2230]
A
[49 nt withheld, positions 2232-2280]
CCTTTGACGTTGGAGTCCACGTTCTTT
[37 nt withheld, positions 2308-2344]
ACCCTATCTCGGTCTATTCTTTTGATTTATAAGGGATTTTGCCTATTTCGGCCTATTGGTTAAAAAATGA
GCTGATTTAACAAAAATTTAACGCGAATTAACTCTGTGGAATGTGTGTCAGTTAGGGTGTGGAAAGTCCC
CAGGCTCCCCAGCAGGCAGAAGTATGCAAAGCATGCATCTCAATTAGTCAGCAACCAGGTGTGGAAAGTC
CCCAGGCTCCCCAGCAGGCAGAAGTATGCAAAGCATGCATCTCAATTAGTCAGCAACCATAGTCCCGCCC
CTAACTCCGCCCATCCCGCCCCTAACTCCGCCCAGTTCCGCCCATTCTCCGCCCCATGGCTGACTAATTT
TTTTTATTTATGCAGAGGCCGAGGCCGCCTCTGCCTCTGAGCTATTCCAGAAGTAGTGAGGAGGCTTTTT
TGGAGGCCTAGGCTTTTGCAAAAAGCTCCCGGGAGCTTGTATATCCATTTTCGGATCTGATCAGCACGTG
CCTGAGGATGGCCAAGCCTTTGTCTCAAGAAGAATCCACCCTCATTGAAAGAGCAACGGCTACAATCAAC
AGCATCCCCATCTCTGAAGACTACAGCGTCGCCAGCGCAGCTCTCTCTAGCGACGGCCGCATCTTCACTG
GTGTCAATGTATATCATTTTACTGGGGGACCTTGTGCAGAACTCGTGGTGCTGGGCACTGCTGCTGCTGC
GGCAGCTGGCAACCTGACTTGTATCGTCGCGATCGGAAATGAGAACAGGGGCATCTTGAGCCCCTGCGGA
CGGTGCCGACAGGTGCTTCTCGATCTGCATCCTGGGATCAAAGCCATAGTGAAGGACAGTGATGGACAGC
CGACGGCAGTTGGGATTCGTGAATTGCTGCCCTCTGGTTATGTGTGGGAGGGCTAAGGCGCGCCCACGTG
CTACGAGATTTCGATTCCACCGCCGCCTTCTATGAAAGGTTGGGCTTCGGAATCGTTTTCCGGGACGCCG
GCTGGATGATCCTCCAGCGCGGGGATCTCATGCTGGAGTTCTTCGCCCACCCCAACTTGTTTATTGCAGC
TTATAATGGTTACAAATAAAGCAATAGCATCACAAATTTCACAAATAAAGCATTTTTTTCACTGCATTCT
AGTTGTGGTTTGTCCAAACTCATCAATGTATCTTATCATGTCTGTATACCGTCGACCTCTAGCTAGAGCT
TGGCGTAATCATGGTCATAGCTGTTTCCTGTGTGAAATTGTTATCCGCTCACAATTCCACACAACATACG
AGCCGGAAGCATAAAGTGTAAAGCCTGGGGTGCCTAATGAGTGAGCTAACTCACATTAATTGCGTTGCGC
TCACTGCCCGCTTTCCAGTCGGGAAACCTGTCGTGCCAGCTGCATTAATGAATCGGCCAACGCGCGGGGA
GAGGCGGTTTGCGTATTGGGCGCTCTTCCGCTTCCTCGCTCACTGACTCGCTGCGCTCGGTCGTTCGGCT
GCGGCGAGCGGTATCAGCTCACTCAAAGGCGGTAATACGGTTATCCACAGAATCAGGGGATAACGCAGGA
AAGAACATGTGAGCAAAAGGCCAGCAAAAGGCCAGGAACCGTAAAAAGGCCGCGTTGCTGGCGTTTTTCC
ATAGGCTCCGCCCCCCTGACGAGCATCACAAAAATCGACGCTCAAGTCAGAGGTGGCGAAACCCGACAGG
ACTATAAAGATACCAGGCGTTTCCCCCTGGAAGCTCCCTCGTGCGCTCTCCTGTTCCGACCCTGCCGCTT
ACCGGATACCTGTCCGCCTTTCTCCCTTCGGGAAGCGTGGCGCTTTCTCATAGCTCACGCTGTAGGTATC
TCAGTTCGGTGTAGGTCGTTCGCTCCAAGCTGGGCTGTGTGCACGAACCCCCCGTTCAGCCCGACCGCTG
CGCCTTATCCGGTAACTATCGTCTTGAGTCCAACCCGATAAGACACGACTTATCGCCACTGGCAGCAGCC
ACTGGTAACAGGATTAGCAGAGCGAGGTATGTAGGCGGTGCTACAGAGTTCTTGAAGTGGTGGCCTAACT
ACGGCTACACTAGAAGAACAGTATTTGGTATCTGCGCTCTGCTGAAGCCAGTTACCTTCGGAAAAAGAGT
TGGTAGCTCTTGATCCGGCAAACAAACCACCGCTGGTAGCGGTGGTTTTTTTGTTTGCAAGCAGCAGATT
ACGCGCAGAAAAAAAGGATCTCAAGAAGATCCTTTGATCTTTTCTACGGGGTCTGACGCTCAGTGGAACG
AAAACTCACGTTAAGGGATTTTGGTCATGAGATTATCAAAAAGGATCTTCACCTAGATCCTTTTAAATTA
AAAATGAAGTTTTAAATCAATCTAAAGTATATATGAGTAAACTTGGTCTGACAGTTACCAATGCTTAATC
AGTGAGGCACCTATCTCAGCGATCTGTCTATTTCGTTCATCCATAGTTGCCTGACTCCCCGTCGTGTAGA
TAACTACGATACGGGAGGGCTTACCATCTGGCCCCAGTGCTGCAATGATACCGCGAGACCCACGCTCACC
GGCTCCAGATTTATCAGCAATAAACCAGCCAGCCGGAAGGGCCGAGCGCAGAAGTGGTCCTGCAACTTTA
TCCGCCTCCATCCAGTCTATTAATTGTTGCCGGGAAGCTAGAGTAAGTAGTTCGCCAGTTAATAGTTTGC
GCAACGTTGTTGCCATTGCTACAGGCATCGTGGTGTCACGCTCGTCGTTTGGTATGGCTTCATTCAGCTC
CGGTTCCCAACGATCAAGGCGAGTTACATGATCCCCCATGTTGTGCAAAAAAGCGGTTAGCTCCTTCGGT
CCTCCGATCGTTGTCAGAAGTAAGTTGGCCGCAGTGTTATCACTCATGGTTATGGCAGCACTGCATAATT
CTCTTACTGTCATGCCATCCGTAAGATGCTTTTCTGTGACTGGTGAGTACTCAACCAAGTCATTCTGAGA
ATAGTGTATGCGGCGACCGAGTTGCTCTTGCCCGGCGTCAATACGGGATAATACCGCCCCACATAGCAGA
ACTTTAAAAGTGCTCATCATTGGAAAACGTTCTTCGGGGCGAAAACTCTCAAGGATCTTACCGCTGTTGA
GATCCAGTTCGATGTAACCCACTCGTGCACCCAACTGATCTTCAGCATCTTTTACTTTCACCAGCGTTTC
TGGGTGAGCAAAAACAGGAAGGCAAAATGCCGCAAAAAAGGGAATAAGGGCGACACGGAAATGTTGAATA
CTCATACTCTTCCTTTTTCAATATTATTGAAGCATTTATCAGGGTTATTGTCTCATGAGCGGATACATAT
TTGAATGTATTTAGAAAAATAAACAAATAGGGGTTCCGCGCACATTTCCC
